Addgene plasmid #235747: pYO69
Purpose: Protein expression of FL ScVPS34 in yeast
Depositing lab: Roger Williams. Depositing organization: MRC Laboratory of Molecular Biology. Publication: Structure and flexibility of the endosomal Vps34 complex reveals the basis of its function on membranes. Rostislavleva K, Soler N, Ohashi Y, Zhang L, Pardon E, Burke JE, Masson GR, Johnson C, Steyaert J, Ktistakis NT, Williams RL. Science. 2015 Oct 9;350(6257):aac7365. doi: 10.1126/science.aac7365. PubMed 26450213.
Backbone
  Vector backbone: pRS424
  Vector type: Yeast Expression
Growth in bacteria
  Bacterial resistance: Ampicillin, 100 μg/mL
  Growth temperature: 37°C
  Growth strain: DH5alpha
  Copy number: High Copy
Gene/Insert
  Gene/Insert name: VPS34
  Species: S. cerevisiae (budding yeast)
  Mutation: S2A
  Cloning method: Restriction Enzyme; 5′ cloning site Unknown (unknown if destroyed)
Terms and licenses: Academic/Nonprofit Terms; Industry Terms: Not Available to Industry
How to cite: pYO69 was a gift from Roger Williams (Addgene plasmid # 235747 ; http://n2t.net/addgene:235747 ; RRID:Addgene_235747)
