[The description below was written by a language model from this plasmid's Addgene catalogue record and pLannotate feature annotations shown in this document.]
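Description:
pYO69 is a yeast expression plasmid of about 9 kb built on pRS424, a pBluescript-derived E. coli–yeast shuttle vector. In bacteria it is maintained at high copy through a ColE1/pUC-type origin and selected with ampicillin via the β-lactamase gene. In Saccharomyces cerevisiae it replicates episomally at high copy from the 2μ origin and is selected by tryptophan prototrophy through the TRP1 marker, which is driven by its own promoter. Backbone remnants typical of this vector family are also annotated. These include an f1 phage origin, the lac promoter/operator and lacZα fragment, the T7 and T3 promoters flanking what is left of the multiple cloning site, and short bom, rop and lacI fragments that have no functional role here.

The payload is the full-length S. cerevisiae VPS34 coding sequence, recorded as carrying an S2A substitution at the second residue. Vps34 is the yeast phosphatidylinositol 3-kinase that forms the catalytic core of complex I, which acts in autophagy and the Cvt pathway, and complex II, which acts in endosome-to-Golgi retrieval. Immediately upstream of the ORF the annotation shows a fragment of the TDH3 (GAP) promoter preceded by a Gal4-responsive UAS. This suggests a hybrid galactose-inducible promoter, although the catalogue entry does not name the promoter. No epitope or purification tag is annotated or listed, and no terminator is annotated in the gap downstream of the ORF. The stated purpose is to produce full-length Vps34 protein in yeast, and the associated study concerns the structure and membrane function of the endosomal Vps34 complex.
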