Features (pLannotate 1.2.2; 22 found; start..end, strand, type, name):
    137..186     +  misc_feature   bom (fragment): basis of mobility region from pBR322
    325..472     +  promoter       TRP1 promoter: S. cerevisiae TRP1
    473..1147    +  CDS            TRP1: phosphoribosylanthranilate isomerase, required for tryptophan biosynthesis; S. cerevisiae TRP1; yeast auxotrophic marker
   1198..1249    +  misc_feature   bom (fragment): basis of mobility region from pBR322
   1277..1705    -  rep_origin     f1 ori (sequence partly withheld): f1 bacteriophage origin of replication; arrow indicates direction of (+) strand synthesis
   1709..1864    -  CDS            lacZα (fragment): LacZα fragment of β-galactosidase; lacZ fragment
   1872..1890    +  promoter       T7 promoter: promoter for bacteriophage T7 RNA polymerase
   1899..1919    -  misc_feature   MCS (fragment): pBluescript multiple cloning site
   2239..4863    -  CDS            VPS34: VPS34_YEAST - Also known as END12, PEP15, VPL7, VPT29. Experimental evidence at protein level: Swiss-Prot protein existence level 1. Phosphatidylinositol 3-kinase required for cytoplasm to vacuole transport (Cvt) and autophagy as a part of the autophagy- specific VPS34 PI3-kinase complex I. This complex is essential to recruit the ATG8-phosphatidylinositol conjugate and the ATG12-ATG5 conjugate to the pre-autophagosomal structure. Also involved in endosome-to-Golgi retrograde transport as part of the VPS34 PI3-kinase complex II. This second complex is required for the endosome-to-Golgi retriev
   4865..5059    -  promoter       GAP promoter (fragment): S. cerevisiae TDH3; promoter for glyceraldehyde-3-phosphate dehydrogenase
   5173..5290    -  protein_bind   UAS: upstream activating sequence mediating Gal4-dependent induction Gal4
   5339..5362    -  misc_feature   MCS (fragment): pBluescript multiple cloning site
   5375..5393    -  promoter       T3 promoter: promoter for bacteriophage T3 RNA polymerase
   5438..5454    -  protein_bind   lac operator: The lac repressor binds to the lac operator to inhibit transcription in E. coli. This inhibition can be relieved by adding lactose or isopropyl-β-D-thiogalactopyranoside (IPTG). lac repressor encoded by lacI
   5462..5492    -  promoter       lac promoter: promoter for the E. coli lac operon
   5507..5528    -  protein_bind   CAP binding site: CAP binding activates transcription in the presence of cAMP. E. coli catabolite activator protein
   5541..5633    -  CDS            lacI (fragment): lac repressor; lacI; The lac repressor binds to the lac operator to inhibit transcription in E. coli. This inhibition can be relieved by adding lactose or isopropyl-β-D-thiogalactopyranoside (IPTG).
   5816..6404    -  rep_origin     ori: high-copy-number ColE1/pMB1/pBR322/pUC origin of replication
   6575..7435    -  CDS            AmpR: β-lactamase; bla; confers resistance to ampicillin, carbenicillin, and related antibiotics
   7436..7540    -  promoter       AmpR promoter: bla
   7567..8909    -  rep_origin     2μ ori: yeast 2μ plasmid origin of replication
   8977..35      +  CDS            rop (fragment) (across the origin): Rop protein, which maintains plasmids at low copy number; rop
>Addgene plasmid #235747 | pYO69 | addgene full sequence | sequence record 472630 | Addgene NGS Result
TCGCGCGTTTCGGTGATGACGGTGAAAACCTCTGACACATGCAGCTCCCGGAGACGGTCACAGCTTGTCT
GTAAGCGGATGCCGGGAGCAGACAAGCCCGTCAGGGCGCGTCAGCGGGTGTTGGCGGGTGTCGGGGCTGG
CTTAACTATGCGGCATCAGAGCAGATTGTACTGAGAGTGCACCATAGATCAACGACATTACTATATATAT
AATATAGGAAGCATTTAATAGAACAGCATCGTAATATATGTGTACTTTGCAGTTATGACGCCAGATGGCA
GTAGTGGAAGATATTCTTTATTGAAAAATAGCTTGTCACCTTACGTACAATCTTGATCCGGAGCTTTTCT
TTTTTTGCCGATTAAGAATTAATTCGGTCGAAAAAAGAAAAGGAGAGGGCCAAGAGGGAGGGCATTGGTG
ACTATTGAGCACGTGAGTATACGTGATTAAGCACACAAAGGCAGCTTGGAGTATGTCTGTTATTAATTTC
ACAGGTAGTTCTGGTCCATTGGTGAAAGTTTGCGGCTTGCAGAGCACAGAGGCCGCAGAATGTGCTCTAG
ATTCCGATGCTGACTTGCTGGGTATTATATGTGTGCCCAATAGAAAGAGAACAATTGACCCGGTTATTGC
AAGGAAAATTTCAAGTCTTGTAAAAGCATATAAAAATAGTTCAGGCACTCCGAAATACTTGGTTGGCGTG
TTTCGTAATCAACCTAAGGAGGATGTTTTGGCTCTGGTCAATGATTACGGCATTGATATCGTCCAACTGC
ATGGAGATGAGTCGTGGCAAGAATACCAAGAGTTCCTCGGTTTGCCAGTTATTAAAAGACTCGTATTTCC
AAAAGACTGCAACATACTACTCAGTGCAGCTTCACAGAAACCTCATTCGTTTATTCCCTTGTTTGATTCA
GAAGCAGGTGGGACAGGTGAACTTTTGGATTGGAACTCGATTTCTGACTGGGTTGGAAGGCAAGAGAGCC
CCGAAAGCTTACATTTTATGTTAGCTGGTGGACTGACGCCAGAAAATGTTGGTGATGCGCTTAGATTAAA
TGGCGTTATTGGTGTTGATGTAAGCGGAGGTGTGGAGACAAATGGTGTAAAAGACTCTAACAAAATAGCA
AATTTCGTCAAAAATGCTAAGAAATAGGTTATTACTGAGTAGTATTTATTTAAGTATTGTTTGTGCACTT
GCCGATCTATGCGGTGTGAAATACCGCACAGATGCGTAAGGAGAAAATACCGCATCAGGAAATTGTAAGC
GTTAATATTTTGTTAAAATTCGCGTTAAATTTTTGTTAAATCAGCTCATTTTTTAACCAATAGGCCGAAA
TCGGCAAAATCCCTTATAAATCAAAAGAATAGACCGAGATAGGGT
[37 nt withheld, positions 1376-1412]
AAAGAACGTGGACTCCAACGTCAAAGG
[49 nt withheld, positions 1440-1488]
T
[91 nt withheld, positions 1490-1580]
G
[124 nt withheld, positions 1582-1705]
CCATTCGCCATTCAGGCTGCGCAACTGTTGGGAAGGGCGATCGGTGCGGGCCTCTTCGCTATTACGCCAG
CTGGCGAAAGGGGGATGTGCTGCAAGGCGATTAAGTTGGGTAACGCCAGGGTTTTCCCAGTCACGACGTT
GTAAAACGACGGCCAGTGAGCGCGCGTAATACGACTCACTATAGGGCGAATTGGGTACCGGGCCCCCCCT
CGAGCGGTCCGGCGCGCCGGCCGCCAGATCGATCTTCGAGGGGAATTCTCTTAGGATTCGATTCACATTC
ATCTTTTTTTAGCTACTAATAGGATAAATTATAGGAATTTATAACAAATTGAAATATGGCAGGCAGCAAA
ATTAAAATTGTCTTAGTTTTTTAGTGTATAGAAGTGAATAGCTATATAAAGTATGTGTAAAGTTGGTAAC
GGAACGAAAAATAGAAAAGGATATTACATGGGAAAACATGTTGTTTACGGAGAAATGAAAAGTATATTGT
ATTTTGTACGAGCTAAAAGTACAGTGGGAACAAAGTCGACTTAGGTCCGCCAGTATTGTGCCAGATTATG
TAAATGATCAATCACGATAGGCAGCAAAGCATTTACACTATCATTGATTAGATTCTGAAAATGCACTGTG
GCATCTTCTTCGGACATATTCAAATTAAATCTCTCTCTTACACGTAATATAGCACCATTGGGATCTATTC
TGATATCAGGTATGTTCGACGTCTTCATTAATTCAAACAGGTTTAAGATTAAGCCTGCATTCCTTCTTAA
AATCGAATATGCCACAAAACAGTAGCTGCGAAATTTATCATAATTTGATGATTCTGCACCCCCAAACGCC
TCTATAATTTGAGGGGGCAATTTCATTAATGGCGGAAAAGGTTTGGGGTCCTGACCCAAGATATAACCAA
AGTCTGCGTGAAAAAAGTGCCCATCTGGTGTGACTAGTAAGTTGTCTAAGTGCCTATCGCCGACACCTAA
GATGTATGTAATAACACAATAGCCAGCACAAGATTTGACAAAATTATCTAAAACCCAGCCCTGTACGCCT
AATGTCGCGTTCTCATCAGGATAGTGGAGTTTAAGGTAGCCAAGAATACCGTGATATTTGCTTAGTATGC
TAGCTAATGTGTCATTAGGGATAAATTCAATGGCACCTTCTTGTGGTCCTGTTGCCAAAATTTTGTATGG
TGTCAATTTCAAGTCCACGTTTTCGTTTTTTAATAACTCATTCATTAAACTTATGATCTGTACTACCAGT
TGATCTTGTCTCAAATCATCGCCAACCTTAAACATTAAGTGATATGGTTGGTTTAAGGTCGTTTTGAATG
TTATTTTTAGTGGCGATAAGGAGCTTTTAAATACCTTCGAAGTTTCAGGACAAACGTCGCATATCAACAC
ATCAGGGTCTAGTGGTAAAGCAATTGGTCGTACTTTGACAAGAGGCCTGACTTTCGTCTCCAATAAATGC
ACTAGTAATTCCATCTTTTTGGCTGTAGTATCTTTCAGCCTCTTAATTGTTTCACAACATTCCCTGAGCA
CATTTATTAGCCTGACTTGATCGTTCAGTATATTCCGAGATTTTTTATCCAGTCTACTCCAAAAGGAACT
TAAAATCTGGTCTAAATATGGCTTGTCCTCAGACTCGGACTTTAAATACCAATAGAAGAAACTTCCTAAC
CTTGGGTTGACCAGTGCTCTCCTAATCAAAAACTCAGCCAAGGGAGAAATGACGATTGGTAGCGATTCTG
TCCCGGAAGTTTCCGATTCACTCGAGATGGACTTTAATAATTTTTGGTTGGCATGCGATGTAGATAGTAA
CATAGAATCACCCGAAAGCTTTTGCGAAGATACGGCATCCACAATAGTGAATTCACTGTTAGATTTGTCG
GAAAAAGTGGACAGGTTCTCAAAACAGACAGCTTCTACCAACTGTAATAAGTACAATTCCAGCTCCTTGT
CTGATGCCTTCTTCAGCCTATTTACGGCGTACGATCTCACTGAAAGGTTTTTAAAAGTTGAGCCTAATAG
TTCTAATGCGTCGTCTATATCAATTTCTGCCCATGAGTCCATTAGTTCTAAAACCTCTACTCTTTCCGAT
TCTTCTCTCAAATTTGTACTCTGTAATAACTTTGTAAGAGCTTTTTTATTGTTCATCAAATAATACCTAT
ATTTCCATATTGAACCCTTTTCATGTGCTGTTAATTTAGTGCCAGGGGGGTAGTTGATGATTTTATTCAA
GTAGTCCCTCTTTTTAATGTCCGGCTTCACTTGCTTGTCCAAGTTTGCATTTTTAGATGCTCTTTCCAAT
CTCCTATACTTTTCCTCTATTGGATCATTGTTTGGTTGGTCAGGATCGTAAAACTTCAATGTGGAGTGAT
ATTTGTCCCCCAAAGAAATTTTGATTTGAGGGTCATTCCTATTCGGTTCTCGTAAGCCTGTGCTTAGTCC
AGGATTGTTCTTCAAAGTTGGAATATTCATTTGAGTATTCATAATTTCCCTTTCGATGAACACAACAGGA
AGCTCTAACATTGGAAATTCTAAGTTTAAGACAAAGGTGCCCTGAGGCCAAGTCCTATTTTCTCGTTGTT
TCCTTAATTTGCTTATAGTGATTTCGTCAAGCCAAGGGAGTCTCGTGAATTCACCCTGAAAATATTTATT
CAAATTTTCTTGATCTTTGTTATCAGTGACCACTTCACAGTGGTCAATCACATCATAACGAAATTTTAAG
GATTCAAACCCTCTTTTTAAAGTACAGTCTTTTAAGTTAAAGATGCTCGTTTCTAGATTGAAAAAGGGAA
TTTGCTTGGAACCATTGTATTCCCATAAAATAATGCGTAAATGACTGCTAAAGGTAAGCTGTTTGATACG
TATGGGCAAAGTCAACCAATAATCCCAGGTTCTAGAGTTTCTGAAAGGAATATACGGCGTGTATATCGGA
AGAGTTAAATTTCTGTTTCTCTCTTTATCAAATACCTGTAAGGACACAATTAGATCACTAGAAGGGAATA
CATTTGACCCTATCAGCATTAATTCAGGGTTCAGGATTTTTTGAGATGGCTTCAACAGTGGCTTATGTCC
TTCCAATGACTTGATTTTCACTTTCAGGGGAACATCCAGATCTTGTGAGACACAGAATGTGATGTTGTTC
AGAGCCATGGTTTATTTATGTGTGTTTATTCGAAACTAAGTTCTTGGTGTTTTAAAACTAAAAAAAAGAC
TAACTATAAAAGTAGAATTCAAGAAGTTTAAGAAATAGATTTACAGAATTACAATCAATACCTACCGTCT
TTATATACTTATTAGTCAAGTAGGGGAATAATTTCAGGGAACTGGTTTAAACCTTTTTTTTCAGTCGAGA
TATCTGGTTGTTAATTTGATTCGTTCATTTGAGGTTTGTGGGGCCAGGTTACTGCCAATTTTCCTCTTCA
TAACCATAAAAGCTAGTATTGTAGAATCTTTATTGTTCGGAGCAGTGCGGCGCGAGGCACATCTGCGTTT
CAGGAACGCGACCGGTGAAGACGAGGACGCACGGAGGAGAGTCTTCCTTCGGAGGGCTGTCACCCGCTCG
GCGGCTTCTAATCCGTACGCATGCTTTTTTTGGATCTTTGCAAAGATCCGCGGCCGGCGCGCCGCGGCCG
CCACCGCGGTGGAGCTCCAGCTTTTGTTCCCTTTAGTGAGGGTTAATTGCGCGCTTGGCGTAATCATGGT
CATAGCTGTTTCCTGTGTGAAATTGTTATCCGCTCACAATTCCACACAACATACGAGCCGGAAGCATAAA
GTGTAAAGCCTGGGGTGCCTAATGAGTGAGCTAACTCACATTAATTGCGTTGCGCTCACTGCCCGCTTTC
CAGTCGGGAAACCTGTCGTGCCAGCTGCATTAATGAATCGGCCAACGCGCGGGGAGAGGCGGTTTGCGTA
TTGGGCGCTCTTCCGCTTCCTCGCTCACTGACTCGCTGCGCTCGGTCGTTCGGCTGCGGCGAGCGGTATC
AGCTCACTCAAAGGCGGTAATACGGTTATCCACAGAATCAGGGGATAACGCAGGAAAGAACATGTGAGCA
AAAGGCCAGCAAAAGGCCAGGAACCGTAAAAAGGCCGCGTTGCTGGCGTTTTTCCATAGGCTCCGCCCCC
CTGACGAGCATCACAAAAATCGACGCTCAAGTCAGAGGTGGCGAAACCCGACAGGACTATAAAGATACCA
GGCGTTTCCCCCTGGAAGCTCCCTCGTGCGCTCTCCTGTTCCGACCCTGCCGCTTACCGGATACCTGTCC
GCCTTTCTCCCTTCGGGAAGCGTGGCGCTTTCTCATAGCTCACGCTGTAGGTATCTCAGTTCGGTGTAGG
TCGTTCGCTCCAAGCTGGGCTGTGTGCACGAACCCCCCGTTCAGCCCGACCGCTGCGCCTTATCCGGTAA
CTATCGTCTTGAGTCCAACCCGGTAAGACACGACTTATCGCCACTGGCAGCAGCCACTGGTAACAGGATT
AGCAGAGCGAGGTATGTAGGCGGTGCTACAGAGTTCTTGAAGTGGTGGCCTAACTACGGCTACACTAGAA
GAACAGTATTTGGTATCTGCGCTCTGCTGAAGCCAGTTACCTTCGGAAAAAGAGTTGGTAGCTCTTGATC
CGGCAAACAAACCACCGCTGGTAGCGGTGGTTTTTTTGTTTGCAAGCAGCAGATTACGCGCAGAAAAAAA
GGATCTCAAGAAGATCCTTTGATCTTTTCTACGGGGTCTGACGCTCAGTGGAACGAAAACTCACGTTAAG
GGATTTTGGTCATGAGATTATCAAAAAGGATCTTCACCTAGATCCTTTTAAATTAAAAATGAAGTTTTAA
ATCAATCTAAAGTATATATGAGTAAACTTGGTCTGACAGTTACCAATGCTTAATCAGTGAGGCACCTATC
TCAGCGATCTGTCTATTTCGTTCATCCATAGTTGCCTGACTCCCCGTCGTGTAGATAACTACGATACGGG
AGGGCTTACCATCTGGCCCCAGTGCTGCAATGATACCGCGAGACCCACGCTCACCGGCTCCAGATTTATC
AGCAATAAACCAGCCAGCCGGAAGGGCCGAGCGCAGAAGTGGTCCTGCAACTTTATCCGCCTCCATCCAG
TCTATTAATTGTTGCCGGGAAGCTAGAGTAAGTAGTTCGCCAGTTAATAGTTTGCGCAACGTTGTTGCCA
TTGCTACAGGCATCGTGGTGTCACGCTCGTCGTTTGGTATGGCTTCATTCAGCTCCGGTTCCCAACGATC
AAGGCGAGTTACATGATCCCCCATGTTGTGCAAAAAAGCGGTTAGCTCCTTCGGTCCTCCGATCGTTGTC
AGAAGTAAGTTGGCCGCAGTGTTATCACTCATGGTTATGGCAGCACTGCATAATTCTCTTACTGTCATGC
CATCCGTAAGATGCTTTTCTGTGACTGGTGAGTACTCAACCAAGTCATTCTGAGAATAGTGTATGCGGCG
ACCGAGTTGCTCTTGCCCGGCGTCAATACGGGATAATACCGCGCCACATAGCAGAACTTTAAAAGTGCTC
ATCATTGGAAAACGTTCTTCGGGGCGAAAACTCTCAAGGATCTTACCGCTGTTGAGATCCAGTTCGATGT
AACCCACTCGTGCACCCAACTGATCTTCAGCATCTTTTACTTTCACCAGCGTTTCTGGGTGAGCAAAAAC
AGGAAGGCAAAATGCCGCAAAAAAGGGAATAAGGGCGACACGGAAATGTTGAATACTCATACTCTTCCTT
TTTCAATATTATTGAAGCATTTATCAGGGTTATTGTCTCATGAGCGGATACATATTTGAATGTATTTAGA
AAAATAAACAAATAGGGGTTCCGCGCACATTTCCCCGAAAAGTGCCACCTGAACGAAGCATCTGTGCTTC
ATTTTGTAGAACAAAAATGCAACGCGAGAGCGCTAATTTTTCAAACAAAGAATCTGAGCTGCATTTTTAC
AGAACAGAAATGCAACGCGAAAGCGCTATTTTACCAACGAAGAATCTGTGCTTCATTTTTGTAAAACAAA
AATGCAACGCGAGAGCGCTAATTTTTCAAACAAAGAATCTGAGCTGCATTTTTACAGAACAGAAATGCAA
CGCGAGAGCGCTATTTTACCAACAAAGAATCTATACTTCTTTTTTGTTCTACAAAAATGCATCCCGAGAG
CGCTATTTTTCTAACAAAGCATCTTAGATTACTTTTTTTCTCCTTTGTGCGCTCTATAATGCAGTCTCTT
GATAACTTTTTGCACTGTAGGTCCGTTAAGGTTAGAAGAAGGCTACTTTGGTGTCTATTTTCTCTTCCAT
AAAAAAAGCCTGACTCCACTTCCCGCGTTTACTGATTACTAGCGAAGCTGCGGGTGCATTTTTTCAAGAT
AAAGGCATCCCCGATTATATTCTATACCGATGTGGATTGCGCATACTTTGTGAACAGAAAGTGATAGCGT
TGATGATTCTTCATTGGTCAGAAAATTATGAACGGTTTCTTCTATTTTGTCTCTATATACTACGTATAGG
AAATGTTTACATTTTCGTATTGTTTTCGATTCACTCTATGAATAGTTCTTACTACAATTTTTTTGTCTAA
AGAGTAATACTAGAGATAAACATAAAAAATGTAGAGGTCGAGTTTAGATGCAAGTTCAAGGAGCGAAAGG
TGGATGGGTAGGTTATATAGGGATATAGCACAGAGATATATAGCAAAGAGATACTTTTGAGCAATGTTTG
TGGAAGCGGTATTCGCAATATTTTAGTAGCTCGTTACAGTCCGGTGCGTTTTTGGTTTTTTGAAAGTGCG
TCTTCAGAGCGCTTTTGGTTTTCAAAAGCGCTCTGAAGTTCCTATACTTTCTAGAGAATAGGAACTTCGG
AATAGGAACTTCAAAGCGTTTCCGAAAACGAGCGCTTCCGAAAATGCAACGCGAGCTGCGCACATACAGC
TCACTGTTCACGTCGCACCTATATCTGCGTGTTGCCTGTATATATATATACATGAGAAGAACGGCATAGT
GCGTGTTTATGCTTAAATGCGTACTTATATGCGTCTATTTATGTAGGATGAAAGGTAGTCTAGTACCTCC
TGTGATATTATCCCATTCCATGCGGGGTATCGTATGCTTCCTTCAGCACTACCCTTTAGCTGTTCTATAT
GCTGCCACTCCTCAATTGGATTAGTCTCATCCTTCAATGCTATCATTTCCTTTGATATTGGATCATACTA
AGAAACCATTATTATCATGACATTAACCTATAAAAATAGGCGTATCACGAGGCCCTTTCGTC
